>Addgene plasmid #189548 | pDEST27-GST-hSFRP1(aa181-314) | addgene full sequence | sequence record 374132 | Addgene NGS Result
CATTAGATGCATGTCGTTACATAACTTACGGTAAATGGCCCGCCTGGCTGACCGCCCAACGACCCCCGCC
CATTGACGTCAATAATGACGTATGTTCCCATAGTAACGCCAATAGGGACTTTCCATTGACGTCAATGGGT
GGAGTATTTACGGTAAACTGCCCACTTGGCAGTACATCAAGTGTATCATATGCCAAGTACGCCCCCTATT
GACGTCAATGACGGTAAATGGCCCGCCTGGCATTATGCCCAGTACATGACCTTATGGGACTTTCCTACTT
GGCAGTACATCTACGTATTAGTCATCGCTATTACCATGGTGATGCGGTTTTGGCAGTACATCAATGGGCG
TGGATAGCGGTTTGACTCACGGGGATTTCCAAGTCTCCACCCCATTGACGTCAATGGGAGTTTGTTTTGG
CACCAAAATCAACGGGACTTTCCAAAATGTCGTAACAACTCCGCCCCATTGACGCAAATGGGCGGTAGGC
GTGTACGGTGGGAGGTCTATATAAGCAGAGCTCGTTTAGTGAACCGTCAGATCGCCTGGAGACGCCATCC
ACGCTGTTTTGACCTCCATAGAAGACACCGGGACCGATCCAGCCTCCGGACTCTAGCCTAGGCCGCGGAC
CATGGCCCCTATACTAGGTTATTGGAAAATTAAGGGCCTTGTGCAACCCACTCGACTTCTTTTGGAATAT
CTTGAAGAAAAATATGAAGAGCATTTGTATGAGCGCGATGAAGGTGATAAATGGCGAAACAAAAAGTTTG
AATTGGGTTTGGAGTTTCCCAATCTTCCTTATTATATTGATGGTGATGTTAAATTAACACAGTCTATGGC
CATCATACGTTATATAGCTGACAAGCACAACATGTTGGGTGGTTGTCCAAAAGAGCGTGCAGAGATTTCA
ATGCTTGAAGGAGCGGTTTTGGATATTAGATACGGTGTTTCGAGAATTGCATATAGTAAAGACTTTGAAA
CTCTCAAAGTTGATTTTCTTAGCAAGCTACCTGAAATGCTGAAAATGTTCGAAGATCGTTTATGTCATAA
AACATATTTAAATGGTGATCATGTAACCCATCCTGACTTCATGTTGTATGACGCTCTTGATGTTGTTTTA
TACATGGACCCAATGTGCCTGGATGCGTTCCCAAAATTAGTTTGTTTTAAAAAACGTATTGAAGCTATCC
CACAAATTGATAAGTACTTGAAATCCAGCAAGTATATAGCATGGCCTTTGCAGGGCTGGCAAGCCACGTT
TGGTGGTGGCGACCATCCTCCAAAATCGGATCTGGTTCCGCGTTCTAGATCAACAAGTTTGTACAAAAAA
GCAGGCTTCGAAGGAGATAGAACCATGGCCCAAGGCACAACGGTGTGTCCTCCCTGTGACAACGAGTTGA
AATCTGAGGCCATCATTGAACATCTCTGTGCCAGCGAGTTTGCACTGAGGATGAAAATAAAAGAAGTGAA
AAAAGAAAATGGCGACAAGAAGATTGTCCCCAAGAAGAAGAAGCCCCTGAAGTTGGGGCCCATCAAGAAG
AAGGACCTGAAGAAGCTTGTGCTGTACCTGAAGAATGGGGCTGACTGTCCCTGCCACCAGCTGGACAACC
TCAGCCACCACTTCCTCATCATGGGCCGCAAGGTGAAGAGCCAGTACTTGCTGACGGCCATCCACAAGTG
GGACAAGAAAAACAAGGAGTTCAAAAACTTCATGAAGAAAATGAAAAACCATGAGTGCCCCACCTTTCAG
TCCGTGTTTAAGAACCCAGCTTTCTTGTACAAAGTGGTTGATCGCGTGCATGCGACGTCATAGCTCTCTC
CCTATAGTGAGTCGTATTATAAGCTAGGCACTGGCCGTCGTTTTACAACGTCGTGACTGGGAAAACTGCT
AGCTTGGGATCTTTGTGAAGGAACCTTACTTCTGTGGTGTGACATAATTGGACAAACTACCTACAGAGAT
TTAAAGCTCTAAGGTAAATATAAAATTTTTAAGTGTATAATGTGTTAAACTAGCTGCATATGCTTGCTGC
TTGAGAGTTTTGCTTACTGAGTATGATTTATGAAAATATTATACACAGGAGCTAGTGATTCTAATTGTTT
GTGTATTTTAGATTCACAGTCCCAAGGCTCATTTCAGGCCCCTCAGTCCTCACAGTCTGTTCATGATCAT
AATCAGCCATACCACATTTGTAGAGGTTTTACTTGCTTTAAAAAACCTCCCACACCTCCCCCTGAACCTG
AAACATAAAATGAATGCAATTGTTGTTGTTAACTTGTTTATTGCAGCTTATAATGGTTACAAATAAAGCA
ATAGCATCACAAATTTCACAAATAAAGCATTTTTTTCACTGCATTCTAGTTGTGGTTTGTCCAAACTCAT
CAATGTATCTTATCATGTCTGGATCGATCCTGCATTAATGAATCGGCCAACGCGCGGGGAGAGGCGGTTT
GCGTATTGGCTGGCGTAATAGCGAAGAGGCCCGCACCGATCGCCCTTCCCAACAGTTGCGCAGCCTGAAT
GGCGAATGGG
[124 nt withheld, positions 2531-2654]
C
[91 nt withheld, positions 2656-2746]
A
[49 nt withheld, positions 2748-2796]
CCTTTGACGTTGGAGTCCACGTTCTTT
[37 nt withheld, positions 2824-2860]
ACCCTATCTCGGTCTATTCTTTTGATTTATAAGGGATTTTGCCGATTTCGGCCTATTGGTTAAAAAATGA
GCTGATTTAACAAAAATTTAACGCGAATTTTAACAAAATATTAACGCTTACAATTTCCTGATGCGGTATT
TTCTCCTTACGCATCTGTGCGGTATTTCACACCGCATACGCGGATCTGCGCAGCACCATGGCCTGAAATA
ACCTCTGAAAGAGGAACTTGGTTAGGTACCTTCTGAGGCGGAAAGAACCAGCTGTGGAATGTGTGTCAGT
TAGGGTGTGGAAAGTCCCCAGGCTCCCCAGCAGGCAGAAGTATGCAAAGCATGCATCTCAATTAGTCAGC
AACCAGGTGTGGAAAGTCCCCAGGCTCCCCAGCAGGCAGAAGTATGCAAAGCATGCATCTCAATTAGTCA
GCAACCATAGTCCCGCCCCTAACTCCGCCCATCCCGCCCCTAACTCCGCCCAGTTCCGCCCATTCTCCGC
CCCATGGCTGACTAATTTTTTTTATTTATGCAGAGGCCGAGGCCGCCTCGGCCTCTGAGCTATTCCAGAA
GTAGTGAGGAGGCTTTTTTGGAGGCCTAGGCTTTTGCAAAAAGCTTGATTCTTCTGACACAACAGTCTCG
AACTTAAGGCTAGAGCCACCATGATTGAACAAGATGGATTGCACGCAGGTTCTCCGGCCGCTTGGGTGGA
GAGGCTATTCGGCTATGACTGGGCACAACAGACAATCGGCTGCTCTGATGCCGCCGTGTTCCGGCTGTCA
GCGCAGGGGCGCCCGGTTCTTTTTGTCAAGACCGACCTGTCCGGTGCCCTGAATGAACTGCAGGACGAGG
CAGCGCGGCTATCGTGGCTGGCCACGACGGGCGTTCCTTGCGCAGCTGTGCTCGACGTTGTCACTGAAGC
GGGAAGGGACTGGCTGCTATTGGGCGAAGTGCCGGGGCAGGATCTCCTGTCATCTCACCTTGCTCCTGCC
GAGAAAGTATCCATCATGGCTGATGCAATGCGGCGGCTGCATACGCTTGATCCGGCTACCTGCCCATTCG
ACCACCAAGCGAAACATCGCATCGAGCGAGCACGTACTCGGATGGAAGCCGGTCTTGTCGATCAGGATGA
TCTGGACGAAGAGCATCAGGGGCTCGCGCCAGCCGAACTGTTCGCCAGGCTCAAGGCGCGCATGCCCGAC
GGCGAGGATCTCGTCGTGACCCATGGCGATGCCTGCTTGCCGAATATCATGGTGGAAAATGGCCGCTTTT
CTGGATTCATCGACTGTGGCCGGCTGGGTGTGGCGGACCGCTATCAGGACATAGCGTTGGCTACCCGTGA
TATTGCTGAAGAGCTTGGCGGCGAATGGGCTGACCGCTTCCTCGTGCTTTACGGTATCGCCGCTCCCGAT
TCGCAGCGCATCGCCTTCTATCGCCTTCTTGACGAGTTCTTCTGAGCGGGACTCTGGGGTTCGAAATGAC
CGACCAAGCGACGCCCAACCTGCCATCACGATGGCCGCAATAAAATATCTTTATTTTCATTACATCTGTG
TGTTGGTTTTTTGTGTGAATCGATAGCGATAAGGATCCGCGTATGGTGCACTCTCAGTACAATCTGCTCT
GATGCCGCATAGTTAAGCCAGCCCCGACACCCGCCAACACCCGCTGACGCGCCCTGACGGGCTTGTCTGC
TCCCGGCATCCGCTTACAGACAAGCTGTGACCGTCTCCGGGAGCTGCATGTGTCAGAGGTTTTCACCGTC
ATCACCGAAACGCGCGAGACGAAAGGGCCTCGTGATACGCCTATTTTTATAGGTTAATGTCATGATAATA
ATGGTTTCTTAGACGTCAGGTGGCACTTTTCGGGGAAATGTGCGCGGAACCCCTATTTGTTTATTTTTCT
AAATACATTCAAATATGTATCCGCTCATGAGACAATAACCCTGATAAATGCTTCAATAATATTGAAAAAG
GAAGAGTATGAGTATTCAACATTTCCGTGTCGCCCTTATTCCCTTTTTTGCGGCATTTTGCCTTCCTGTT
TTTGCTCACCCAGAAACGCTGGTGAAAGTAAAAGATGCTGAAGATCAGTTGGGTGCACGAGTGGGTTACA
TCGAACTGGATCTCAACAGCGGTAAGATCCTTGAGAGTTTTCGCCCCGAAGAACGTTTTCCAATGATGAG
CACTTTTAAAGTTCTGCTATGTGGCGCGGTATTATCCCGTATTGACGCCGGGCAAGAGCAACTCGGTCGC
CGCATACACTATTCTCAGAATGACTTGGTTGAGTACTCACCAGTCACAGAAAAGCATCTTACGGATGGCA
TGACAGTAAGAGAATTATGCAGTGCTGCCATAACCATGAGTGATAACACTGCGGCCAACTTACTTCTGAC
AACGATCGGAGGACCGAAGGAGCTAACCGCTTTTTTGCACAACATGGGGGATCATGTAACTCGCCTTGAT
CGTTGGGAACCGGAGCTGAATGAAGCCATACCAAACGACGAGCGTGACACCACGATGCCTGTAGCAATGG
CAACAACGTTGCGCAAACTATTAACTGGCGAACTACTTACTCTAGCTTCCCGGCAACAATTAATAGACTG
GATGGAGGCGGATAAAGTTGCAGGACCACTTCTGCGCTCGGCCCTTCCGGCTGGCTGGTTTATTGCTGAT
AAATCTGGAGCCGGTGAGCGTGGGTCTCGCGGTATCATTGCAGCACTGGGGCCAGATGGTAAGCCCTCCC
GTATCGTAGTTATCTACACGACGGGGAGTCAGGCAACTATGGATGAACGAAATAGACAGATCGCTGAGAT
AGGTGCCTCACTGATTAAGCATTGGTAACTGTCAGACCAAGTTTACTCATATATACTTTAGATTGATTTA
AAACTTCATTTTTAATTTAAAAGGATCTAGGTGAAGATCCTTTTTGATAATCTCATGACCAAAATCCCTT
AACGTGAGTTTTCGTTCCACTGAGCGTCAGACCCCGTAGAAAAGATCAAAGGATCTTCTTGAGATCCTTT
TTTTCTGCGCGTAATCTGCTGCTTGCAAACAAAAAAACCACCGCTACCAGCGGTGGTTTGTTTGCCGGAT
CAAGAGCTACCAACTCTTTTTCCGAAGGTAACTGGCTTCAGCAGAGCGCAGATACCAAATACTGTTCTTC
TAGTGTAGCCGTAGTTAGGCCACCACTTCAAGAACTCTGTAGCACCGCCTACATACCTCGCTCTGCTAAT
CCTGTTACCAGTGGCTGCTGCCAGTGGCGATAAGTCGTGTCTTACCGGGTTGGACTCAAGACGATAGTTA
CCGGATAAGGCGCAGCGGTCGGGCTGAACGGGGGGTTCGTGCACACAGCCCAGCTTGGAGCGAACGACCT
ACACCGAACTGAGATACCTACAGCGTGAGCTATGAGAAAGCGCCACGCTTCCCGAAGGGAGAAAGGCGGA
CAGGTATCCGGTAAGCGGCAGGGTCGGAACAGGAGAGCGCACGAGGGAGCTTCCAGGGGGAAACGCCTGG
TATCTTTATAGTCCTGTCGGGTTTCGCCACCTCTGACTTGAGCGTCGATTTTTGTGATGCTCGTCAGGGG
GGCGGAGCCTATGGAAAAACGCCAGCAACGCGGCCTTTTTACGGTTCCTGGCCTTTTGCTGGCCTTTTGC
TCACATGTTCTTTCCTGCGTTATCCCCTGATTCTGTGGATAACCGTATTACCGCCTTTGAGTGAGCTGAT
ACCGCTCGCCGCAGCCGAACGACCGAGCGCAGCGAGTCAGTGAGCGAGGAAGCGGAAGAGCGCCCAATAC
GCAAACCGCCTCTCCCCGCGCGTTGGCCGATTCATTAATGCAGAGCTTGCAATTCGCGCTTTTTCAATAT
TATTGAAGCATTTATCAGGGTTATTGTCTCATGAGCGGATACATATTTGAATGTATTTAGAAAAATAAAC
AAATAGGGGTTCCGCGCACATTTCCCCGAAAAGTGCCACCTGACGTCTAAGAAACCATTATTATCATGAC
ATTAACCTATAAAAATAGGCGTATTACGAGGCCCTTTCACG
Features (pLannotate 1.2.2; 26 found; start..end, strand, type, name):
     15..318     +  enhancer       CMV enhancer: human cytomegalovirus immediate early enhancer
    319..522     +  promoter       CMV promoter: human cytomegalovirus (CMV) immediate early promoter
    636..1286    +  CDS            GST: glutathione S-transferase from Schistosoma japonicum
   1313..1337    +  protein_bind   attB1: mutant version of attB; recombination site for the Gateway® BP reaction BP Clonase™
   1361..1762    +  CDS            SFRP1 (fragment): SFRP1_HUMAN - Also known as FRP, FRP1, SARP2. Experimental evidence at protein level: Swiss-Prot protein existence level 1. Soluble frizzled-related proteins (sFRPS) function as modulators of Wnt signaling through direct interaction with Wnts. They have a role in regulating cell growth and differentiation in specific cell types. SFRP1 decreases intracellular beta-catenin levels (By similarity). Has antiproliferative effects on vascular cells, in vitro and in vivo, and can induce, in vivo, an angiogenic response. In vascular cell cycle, delays the G1 phase and entry into the S phase (By similar
   1764..1788    -  protein_bind   attB2: mutant version of attB; recombination site for the Gateway® BP reaction BP Clonase™
   1821..1839    -  promoter       T7 promoter: promoter for bacteriophage T7 RNA polymerase
   1849..1886    +  CDS            lacZα (fragment): LacZα fragment of β-galactosidase; lacZ fragment
   1898..2012    +  intron         large T intron (fragment): SV40 (simian virus 40) large T antigen intron
   2086..2111    +  intron         small t intron (fragment): SV40 (simian virus 40) small t antigen intron
   2111..2248    +  CDS            large T antigen (fragment): large T antigen from SV40 (simian virus 40)
   2271..2405    +  polyA_signal   SV40 poly(A) signal: SV40 polyadenylation signal
   2410..2459    -  CDS            lacI (fragment): lac repressor; lacI; The lac repressor binds to the lac operator to inhibit transcription in E. coli. This inhibition can be relieved by adding lactose or isopropyl-β-D-thiogalactopyranoside (IPTG).
   2459..2526    +  CDS            lacZα (fragment): LacZα fragment of β-galactosidase; lacZ fragment
   2531..2959    +  rep_origin     f1 ori (sequence partly withheld): f1 bacteriophage origin of replication; arrow indicates direction of (+) strand synthesis
   2987..3038    -  misc_feature   bom (fragment): basis of mobility region from pBR322
   3103..3460    +  promoter       SV40 promoter: SV40 enhancer and early promoter
   3511..4302    +  CDS            neo: KKA2_KLEPN - Also known as kan, nptII. Experimental evidence at protein level: Swiss-Prot protein existence level 1. Resistance to kanamycin, neomycin, paromomycin, ribostamycin, butirosin and gentamicin B. From Klebsiella pneumoniae.
   4369..4417    +  polyA_signal   poly(A) signal: synthetic polyadenylation signal
   4437..4491    -  misc_feature   bom (fragment): basis of mobility region from pBR322
   4593..4628    -  CDS            rop (fragment): Rop protein, which maintains plasmids at low copy number; rop
   4723..4827    +  promoter       AmpR promoter: bla
   4828..5688    +  CDS            AmpR: β-lactamase; bla; confers resistance to ampicillin, carbenicillin, and related antibiotics
   5859..6447    +  rep_origin     ori: high-copy-number ColE1/pMB1/pBR322/pUC origin of replication
   6630..6683    +  CDS            lacI (fragment): lac repressor; lacI; The lac repressor binds to the lac operator to inhibit transcription in E. coli. This inhibition can be relieved by adding lactose or isopropyl-β-D-thiogalactopyranoside (IPTG).
   6699..6796    -  promoter       AmpR promoter: bla
