[The description below was written by a language model from this plasmid's Addgene catalogue record and pLannotate feature annotations shown in this document.]
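Description:
pDEST27-GST-hSFRP1(aa181-314) is a mammalian expression plasmid of about 6.9 kb, built by Gateway recombination into the pDEST27 destination backbone. It is propagated in E. coli as a high-copy plasmid through a ColE1/pUC-type origin and selected with ampicillin via the β-lactamase gene. An f1 origin is also present. For mammalian cells, the backbone carries a separate cassette in which the SV40 enhancer/early promoter drives the neo (nptII) gene followed by a synthetic polyadenylation signal. This type of marker normally permits G418 selection of stable transfectants, although the record does not state that use.

The expression unit is driven by the human cytomegalovirus immediate early enhancer and promoter. Downstream lies the Schistosoma japonicum glutathione S-transferase coding sequence, followed by an attB1 site, the insert and an attB2 site. The attB sites are the scars left by Gateway recombination. The arrangement gives an N-terminal GST fusion, with the attB1-encoded residues acting as a linker. The insert is a truncated human secreted frizzled related protein 1 (SFRP1) covering only amino acids 181–314, the Netrin (NTR) domain. It therefore lacks the N-terminal part of the protein. SV40 intron fragments and the SV40 polyadenylation signal follow the cassette for transcript processing. An antisense T7 promoter and small lacZα, lacI, rop and bom fragments are backbone remnants with no evident functional role.

SFRP1 is a soluble modulator of Wnt signalling. According to the record, the plasmid is intended for expressing this isolated domain in mammalian cells. The GST tag would suit glutathione-based capture or pull-down and domain-mapping interaction studies, although specific applications are not stated.
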