Addgene plasmid #189548: pDEST27-GST-hSFRP1(aa181-314)
Purpose: Protein expression of SFRP1 in mammalian cells. Contains only Netrin (NTR) domain--amino acids 181-314.
Depositing lab: Haian Fu. Depositing organization: Emory University.
Backbone
  Vector backbone: pDEST27
  Vector type: Mammalian Expression
Growth in bacteria
  Bacterial resistance: Ampicillin, 100 μg/mL
  Growth temperature: 37°C
  Growth strain: DH5alpha
  Copy number: High Copy
Gene/Insert
  Gene/Insert name: truncated secreted frizzled related protein 1 (alt name: SFRP1; FRP; FRP1; FrzA; FRP-1; SARP2)
  Species: H. sapiens (human)
  Mutation: contains aa181-314
  Entrez Gene: SFRP1 (a.k.a. FRP, FRP-1, FRP1, FrzA, SARP2)
  Tag / fusion protein: GST (N terminal on insert)
  Cloning method: Gateway Cloning
Terms and licenses: Academic/Nonprofit Terms; Industry Terms: Not Available to Industry
How to cite: pDEST27-GST-hSFRP1(aa181-314) was a gift from Haian Fu (Addgene plasmid # 189548 ; http://n2t.net/addgene:189548 ; RRID:Addgene_189548)
